>Addgene plasmid #115875 | pAPM-D4 miR30-MPHOSPH8 ts2 | addgene full sequence | sequence record 232820 | Addgene NGS Result
AATCTGCTTAGGGTTAGGCGTTTTGCGCTGCTTCGCGATGTACGGGCCAGATATACGCGCTGTGGAATGT
GTGTCAGTTAGGGTGTGGAAAGTCCCCAGGCTCCCCAGCAGGCAGAAGTATGCAAAGCATGCATCTCAAT
TAGTCAGCAACCAGGTGTGGAAAGTCCCCAGGCTCCCCAGCAGGCAGAAGTATGCAAAGCATGCATCTCA
ATTAGTCAGCAACCATAGTCCCGCCCCTAACTCCGCCCATCCCGCCCCTAACTCCGCCCAGTTCCGCCCA
TTCTCCGCCCCATGGCTGACTAATTTTTTTTATTTATGCAGAGGCCGAGGCCGCCTCTGCCTCTGAGCTA
TTCCAGAAGTAGTGAGGAGGCTTTTTTGGAGGCCTAGGCTTTTGCAAAAAGCTCGCGTTGACATTGATTA
TTGACTAGTTATTAATAGTAATCAATTACGGGGTCATTAGTTCATAGCCCATATATGGAGTTCCGCGTTA
CATAACTTACGGTAAATGGCCCGCCTGGCTGACCGCCCAACGACCCCCGCCCATTGACGTCAATAATGAC
GTATGTTCCCATAGTAACGCCAATAGGGACTTTCCATTGACGTCAATGGGTGGAGTATTTACGGTAAACT
GCCCACTTGGCAGTACATCAAGTGTATCATATGCCAAGTACGCCCCCTATTGACGTCAATGACGGTAAAT
GGCCCGCCTGGCATTATGCCCAGTACATGACCTTATGGGACTTTCCTACTTGGCAGTACATCTACGTATT
AGTCATCGCTATTACCATGGTGATGCGGTTTTGGCAGTACATCAATGGGCGTGGATAGCGGTTTGACTCA
CGGGGATTTCCAAGTCTCCACCCCATTGACGTCAATGGGAGTTTGTTTTGGCACCAAAATCAACGGGACT
TTCCAAAATGTCGTAACAACTCCGCCCCATTGACGCAAATGGGCGGTAGGCGTGTACGGTGGGAGGTCTA
TATAAGCAGCGCGTTTTGCCTGTACTGGGTCTCTCTGGTTAGACCAGATCTGAGCCTGGGAGCTCTCTGG
CTAACTAGGGAACCCACTGCTTAAGCCTCAATAAAGCTTGCCTTGAGTGCTTCAAGTAGTGTGTGCCCGT
CTGTTGTGTGACTCTGGTAACTAGAGATCCCTCAGACCCTTTTAGTCAGTGTGGAAAATCTCTAGCAGTG
GCGCCCGAACAGGGACTTGAAAGCGAAAGGGAAACCAGAGGAGCTCTCTCGACGCAGGACTCGGCTTGCT
GAAGCGCGCACGGCAAGAGGCGAGGGGCGGCGACTGGTGAGTACGCCAAAAATTTTGACTAGCGGAGGCT
AGAAGGAGAGAGATGGGTGCGAGAGCGTCAGTATTAAGCGGGGGAGAATTAGATCGCGATGGGAAAAAAT
TCGGTTAAGGCCAGGGGGAAAGAAAAAATATAAATTAAAACATATAGTATGGGCAAGCAGGGAGCTAGAA
CGATTCGCAGTTAATCCTGGCCTGTTAGAAACATCAGAAGGCTGTAGACAAATACTGGGACAGCTACAAC
CATCCCTTCAGACAGGATCAGAAGAACTTAGATCATTATATAATACAGTAGCAACCCTCTATTGTGTGCA
TCAAAGGATAGAGATAAAAGACACCAAGGAAGCTTTAGACAAGATAGAGGAAGAGCAAAACAAAAGTAAG
ACCACCGCACAGCAAGCGGCCGGCCGCTGATCTTCAGACCTGGAGGAGGAGATATGAGGGACAATTGGAG
AAGTGAATTATATAAATATAAAGTAGTAAAAATTGAACCATTAGGAGTAGCACCCACCAAGGCAAAGAGA
AGAGTGGTGCAGAGAGAAAAAAGAGCAGTGGGAATAGGAGCTTTGTTCCTTGGGTTCTTGGGAGCAGCAG
GAAGCACTATGGGCGCAGCGTCAATGACGCTGACGGTACAGGCCAGACAATTATTGTCTGGTATAGTGCA
GCAGCAGAACAATTTGCTGAGGGCTATTGAGGCGCAACAGCATCTGTTGCAACTCACAGTCTGGGGCATC
AAGCAGCTCCAGGCAAGAATCCTGGCTGTGGAAAGATACCTAAAGGATCAACAGCTCCTGGGGATTTGGG
GTTGCTCTGGAAAACTCATTTGCACCACTGCTGTGCCTTGGAATGCTAGTTGGAGTAATAAATCTCTGGA
ACAGATTTGGAATCACACGACCTGGATGGAGTGGGACAGAGAAATTAACAATTACACAAGCTTAATACAC
TCCTTAATTGAAGAATCGCAAAACCAGCAAGAAAAGAATGAACAAGAATTATTGGAATTAGATAAATGGG
CAAGTTTGTGGAATTGGTTTAACATAACAAATTGGCTGTGGTATATAAAATTATTCATAATGATAGTAGG
AGGCTTGGTAGGTTTAAGAATAGTTTTTGCTGTACTTTCTATAGTGAATAGAGTTAGGCAGGGATATTCA
CCATTATCGTTTCAGACCCACCTCCCAACCCCGAGGGGACCCGACAGGCCCGAAGGAATAGAAGAAGAAG
GTGGAGAGAGAGACAGAGACAGATCCATTCGATTAGTGAACGGATCGGCACTGCGTGCGCCAATTCTGCA
GACAAATGGCAGTATTCATCCACAATTTTAAAAGAAAAGGGGGGATTGGGGGGTACAGTGCAGGGGAAAG
AATAGTAGACATAATAGCAACAGACATACAAACTAAAGAATTACAAAAACAAATTACAAAAATTCAAAAT
TTTCGGGTTTATTACAGGGACAGCAGAGATCCAGTTTGGTTAATTAACTGCAGCCCCGATAAAATAAAAG
ATTTTATTTAGTCTCCAGAAAAAGGGGGGAATGAAAGACCCCACCTGTAGGTTTGGCAAGCTAGCTGCAG
TAACGCCATTTTGCAAGGCATGGAAAAATACCAAACCAAGAATAGAGAAGTTCAGATCAAGGGCGGGTAC
ATGAAAATAGCTAACGTTGGGCCAAACAGGATATCTGCGGTGAGCAGTTTCGGCCCCGGCCCGGGGCCAA
GAACAGATGGTCACCGCAGTTTCGGCCCCGGCCCGAGGCCAAGAACAGATGGTCCCCAGATATGGCCCAA
CCCTCAGCAGTTTCTTAAGACCCATCAGATGTTTCCAGGCTCCCCCAAGGACCTGAAATGACCCTGCGCC
TTATTTGAATTAACCAATCAGCCTGCTTCTCGCTTCTGTTCGCGCGCTTCTGCTTCCCGAGCTCTATAAA
AGAGCTCACAACCCCTCACTCGGCGCGCCAGTCCTCCGACAGACTGAGTCGCCCGGGGGTCTAGAACGCG
TGCCGCCATGACCGAATACAAACCTACCGTGAGGCTGGCTACAAGAGATGATGTCCCAAGGGCTGTGAGA
ACACTGGCCGCCGCTTTTGCCGATTACCCTGCCACACGCCACACTGTGGACCCAGATCGGCATATCGAGA
GAGTGACTGAGCTGCAGGAACTGTTCCTGACCCGAGTGGGCCTGGACATTGGGAAGGTCTGGGTCGCAGA
CGATGGAGCAGCTGTGGCTGTCTGGACCACACCAGAGAGCGTGGAAGCCGGAGCTGTCTTTGCAGAGATC
GGCCCTAGAATGGCAGAACTGAGCGGCTCCAGGCTGGCAGCACAGCAGCAGATGGAGGGACTGCTGGCCC
CACACAGGCCTAAGGAACCAGCATGGTTCCTGGCTACCGTGGGGGTCTCTCCTGACCATCAGGGCAAAGG
ACTGGGAAGTGCTGTGGTCCTGCCAGGAGTGGAGGCTGCAGAACGAGCTGGAGTCCCTGCATTTCTGGAG
ACCTCTGCTCCACGAAACCTGCCCTTCTATGAACGGCTGGGCTTTACTGTGACCGCAGATGTGGAGGTCC
CCGAAGGACCTAGGACCTGGTGCATGACACGCAAACCCGGCGCCTGAGCGATCGCCGCGGCCGCCTTCTT
AACCCAACAGAAGGCTCGAGAAGGTATATTGCTGTTGACAGTGAGCGAAGGAATCAAGACAGAAGCAAAT
AGTGAAGCCACAGATGTATTTGCTTCTGTCTTGATTCCTCTGCCTACTGCCTCGGACTTCAAGGGGCTAG
AATTCGGCAGCTGTAGATCTTAGCCACTTTTTAAAAGAAAAGGGGGGACTGGAAGGGCTAACTGCATCCG
GACTGTACTGGGTCTCTCTGGTTAGACCAGATCTGAGCCTGGGAGCTCTCTGGCTAACTAGGGAACCCAC
TGCTTAAGCCTCAATAAAGCTTGCCTTGAGTGCTTCAAGTAGTGTGTGCCCGTCTGTTGTGTGACTCTGG
TAACTAGAGATCCCTCAGACCCTTTTAGTCAGTGTGGAAAATCTCTAGCAGGGCCCGTTTCATGTGAGCA
AAAGGCCAGCAAAAGGCCAGGAACCGTAAAAAGGCCGCGTTGCTGGCGTTTTTCCATAGGCTCCGCCCCC
CTGACGAGCATCACAAAAATCGACGCTCAAGTCAGAGGTGGCGAAACCCGACAGGACTATAAAGATACCA
GGCGTTTCCCCCTGGAAGCTCCCTCGTGCGCTCTCCTGTTCCGACCCTGCCGCTTACCGGATACCTGTCC
GCCTTTCTCCCTTCGGGAAGCGTGGCGCTTTCTCATAGCTCACGCTGTAGGTATCTCAGTTCGGTGTAGG
TCGTTCGCTCCAAGCTGGGCTGTGTGCACGAACCCCCCGTTCAGCCCGACCGCTGCGCCTTATCCGGTAA
CTATCGTCTTGAGTCCAACCCGGTAAGACACGACTTATCGCCACTGGCAGCAGCCACTGGTAACAGGATT
AGCAGAGCGAGGTATGTAGGCGGTGCTACAGAGTTCTTGAAGTGGTGGCCTAACTACGGCTACACTAGAA
GAACAGTATTTGGTATCTGCGCTCTGCTGAAGCCAGTTACCTTCGGAAAAAGAGTTGGTAGCTCTTGATC
CGGCAAACAAACCACCGCTGGTAGCGGTGGTTTTTTTGTTTGCAAGCAGCAGATTACGCGCAGAAAAAAA
GGATCTCAAGAAGATCCTTTGATCTTTTCTACGGGGTCTGACGCTCAGTGGAACGAAAACTCACGTTAAG
GGATTTTGGTCATGAGATTATCAAAAAGGATCTTCACCTAGATCCTTTTAAATTAAAAATGAAGTTTTAA
ATCAATCTAAAGTATATATGAGTAAACTTGGTCTGACAGTTACCAATGCTTAATCAGTGAGGCACCTATC
TCAGCGATCTGTCTATTTCGTTCATCCATAGTTGCCTGACTCCCCGTCGTGTAGATAACTACGATACGGG
AGGGCTTACCATCTGGCCCCAGTGCTGCAATGATACCGCGAGACCCACGCTCACCGGCTCCAGATTTATC
AGCAATAAACCAGCCAGCCGGAAGGGCCGAGCGCAGAAGTGGTCCTGCAACTTTATCCGCCTCCATCCAG
TCTATTAATTGTTGCCGGGAAGCTAGAGTAAGTAGTTCGCCAGTTAATAGTTTGCGCAACGTTGTTGCCA
TTGCTACAGGCATCGTGGTGTCACGCTCGTCGTTTGGTATGGCTTCATTCAGCTCCGGTTCCCAACGATC
AAGGCGAGTTACATGATCCCCCATGTTGTGCAAAAAAGCGGTTAGCTCCTTCGGTCCTCCGATCGTTGTC
AGAAGTAAGTTGGCCGCAGTGTTATCACTCATGGTTATGGCAGCACTGCATAATTCTCTTACTGTCATGC
CATCCGTAAGATGCTTTTCTGTGACTGGTGAGTACTCAACCAAGTCATTCTGAGAATAGTGTATGCGGCG
ACCGAGTTGCTCTTGCCCGGCGTCAATACGGGATAATACCGCGCCACATAGCAGAACTTTAAAAGTGCTC
ATCATTGGAAAACGTTCTTCGGGGCGAAAACTCTCAAGGATCTTACCGCTGTTGAGATCCAGTTCGATGT
AACCCACTCGTGCACCCAACTGATCTTCAGCATCTTTTACTTTCACCAGCGTTTCTGGGTGAGCAAAAAC
AGGAAGGCAAAATGCCGCAAAAAAGGGAATAAGGGCGACACGGAAATGTTGAATACTCATACTCTTCCTT
TTTCAATATTATTGAAGCATTTATCAGGGTTATTGTCTCATGAGCGGATACATATTTGAATGTATTTAGA
AAAATAAACAAATAGGGGTTCCGCGCACATTTCCCCGAAAAGTGCCACCTGACGTCGACGGATCGGGAGA
TCTCCCGATCCCCTATGGTGCACTCTCAGTACAATCTGCTCTGATGCCGCATAGTTAAGCCAGTATCTGC
TCCCTGCTTGTGTGTTGGAGGTCGCTGAGTAGTGCGCGAGCAAAATTTAAGCTACAACAAGGCAAGGCTT
GACCGACAATTGCATGAAG
Features (pLannotate 1.2.2; 19 found; start..end, strand, type, name):
     69..398     +  promoter       SV40 promoter: SV40 enhancer and early promoter
    410..789     +  enhancer       CMV enhancer: human cytomegalovirus immediate early enhancer
    790..989     +  promoter       CMV promoter: human cytomegalovirus (CMV) immediate early promoter
   1007..1187    +  LTR            5' LTR (truncated): truncated 5' long terminal repeat (LTR) from HIV-1
   1234..1359    +  misc_feature   HIV-1 Ψ: packaging signal of human immunodeficiency virus type 1
   1343..1681    +  CDS            HIV-1 gag (fragment): gag protein from human immunodeficiency virus 1; gag
   1856..2089    +  misc_feature   RRE: The Rev response element (RRE) of HIV-1 allows for Rev-dependent mRNA export from the nucleus to the cytoplasm.
   2466..2566    +  CDS            Rev (fragment): human immunodeficiency virus 1 (HIV-1) Rev protein; rev; enhances nuclear export of unspliced and incompletely spliced viral mRNAs
   2616..2733    +  misc_feature   cPPT/CTS: central polypurine tract and central termination sequence of HIV-1
   2870..3277    +  promoter       SFFV promoter: spleen focus-forming virus long terminal repeat (LTR) promoter
   3298..3894    +  CDS            pac: PUAC_STRAD - Protein predicted: Swiss-Prot protein existence level 4. Detoxification of puromycin. From Streptomyces alboniger.
   3919..3964    +  ncRNA          5' miR-30a (fragment): sequence upstream of the 71-nt precursor of the human miR-30a microRNA (Zeng et al., 2002) miRNA
   4034..4059    +  ncRNA          3' miR-30a (fragment): sequence downstream of the 71-nt precursor of the human miR-30a microRNA (Zeng et al., 2002) miRNA
   4089..4108    +  misc_feature   cPPT/CTS (fragment): central polypurine tract and central termination sequence of HIV-1
   4140..4320    +  LTR            5' LTR (truncated): truncated 5' long terminal repeat (LTR) from HIV-1
   4391..4979    -  rep_origin     ori: high-copy-number ColE1/pMB1/pBR322/pUC origin of replication
   5150..6010    -  CDS            AmpR: β-lactamase; bla; confers resistance to ampicillin, carbenicillin, and related antibiotics
   6011..6115    -  promoter       AmpR promoter: bla
   6174..6226    -  misc_feature   bom (fragment): basis of mobility region from pBR322
