[The description below was written by a language model from this plasmid's Addgene catalogue record and pLannotate feature annotations shown in this document.]
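Description:
pAPM-D4 miR30-MPHOSPH8 ts2 is an HIV-1-based lentiviral transfer vector, built on the pAPM-D4-mir30 backbone, for stable knockdown of human MPHOSPH8 (MPP8), a component of the HUSH transcriptional repression complex. In bacteria it is maintained through a high-copy ColE1/pUC-type origin and selected with ampicillin via the β-lactamase gene. Like many LTR-containing plasmids, it is kept in a recombination-limiting strain. The annotated sequence record is about 6.3 kb.

The viral genome is transcribed in packaging cells from a CMV enhancer/promoter fused to a truncated 5' LTR, with an SV40 enhancer/early promoter element lying just upstream. This is followed by the Ψ packaging signal with a short gag fragment, the Rev response element for Rev-dependent nuclear export of the genomic RNA, and the cPPT/CTS, which aids nuclear import of the reverse-transcribed DNA. The internal cassette is driven by the spleen focus-forming virus (SFFV) LTR promoter and produces a single Pol II transcript that encodes puromycin N-acetyltransferase (pac). Downstream of pac, human miR-30a flanking sequences frame the MPHOSPH8-targeting hairpin ("ts2", presumably target site 2). The transcript therefore confers puromycin resistance on transduced cells and is also processed by the endogenous microRNA machinery into the silencing RNA, which links selection directly to knockdown. A second truncated LTR closes the provirus, and no WPRE is annotated.

The stated purpose is MPHOSPH8 knockdown. The associated study examined how the primate immunodeficiency virus proteins Vpx and Vpr counteract HUSH-mediated repression of proviruses. The cloning sites used for the insert are not recorded.
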