Addgene plasmid #115875: pAPM-D4 miR30-MPHOSPH8 ts2
Purpose: MPHOSPH8 knockdown
Depositing lab: Jeremy Luban. Depositing organization: University of Massachusetts, Worcester. Publication: Primate immunodeficiency virus proteins Vpx and Vpr counteract transcriptional repression of proviruses by the HUSH complex. Yurkovetskiy L, Guney MH, Kim K, Goh SL, McCauley S, Dauphin A, Diehl WE, Luban J. Nat Microbiol. 2018 Dec;3(12):1354-1361. doi: 10.1038/s41564-018-0256-x. Epub 2018 Oct 8. PubMed 30297740.
Backbone
  Vector backbone: pAPM-D4-mir30
  Vector type: Lentiviral
  Selectable markers: Puromycin
Growth in bacteria
  Bacterial resistance: Ampicillin, 100 μg/mL
  Growth temperature: 30°C
  Growth strain: NEB Stable
  Copy number: High Copy
Gene/Insert
  Gene/Insert name: MPHOSPH8 shRNA
  gRNA/shRNA sequence: TTGCTTCTGTCTTGATTCC
  Species: H. sapiens (human)
  Entrez Gene: MPHOSPH8 (a.k.a. HSMPP8, TWA3, mpp8)
  Promoter: SFFV
  Cloning method: Restriction Enzyme; 5′ cloning site Unknown (unknown if destroyed); 3′ cloning site Unknown (unknown if destroyed)
Terms and licenses: Academic/Nonprofit Terms; Industry Terms: Not Available to Industry
Depositor comments: PuroR . Please visit https://www.biorxiv.org/content/early/2018/04/03/293001 for bioRxiv preprint.
How to cite: pAPM-D4 miR30-MPHOSPH8 ts2 was a gift from Jeremy Luban (Addgene plasmid # 115875 ; http://n2t.net/addgene:115875 ; RRID:Addgene_115875)
